>Addgene plasmid #166924 | pB-01 | addgene full sequence | sequence record 333626 | Addgene NGS Result
TTGTAAAACGACGGCCAGTGAGCGCGACGTAATACGACTCACTATAGGGCGAATTGGCGGAAGGCCGTCA
AGGCCGCATCAACGAGCTCGGTCTCAGGAGTGTTGACAATTAATCATCGGCTCGTATAATGTGTGGAATT
GTGAGCGCTCACAATTAGGTTGAGACCAGTAAAGGAGAGGAGCTGTTTACAGGCGTTGTACCCATCTTGG
TTGAGTTGGATGGGGACGTTAATGGTCATGGTACCCTCTGGGCCTCATGGGCCTTCCGCTCACTGCCCGC
TTTCCAGTCGGGAAACCTGTCGTGCCAGCTGCATTAACATGGTCATAGCTGTTTCCTTGCGTATTGGGCG
CTCTCCGCTTCCTCGCTCACTGACTCGCTGCGCTCGGTCGTTCGGGTAAAGCCTGGGGTGCCTAATGAGC
AAAAGGCCAGCAAAAGGCCAGGAACCGTAAAAAGGCCGCGTTGCTGGCGTTTTTCCATAGGCTCCGCCCC
CCTGACGAGCATCACAAAAATCGACGCTCAAGTCAGAGGTGGCGAAACCCGACAGGACTATAAAGATACC
AGGCGTTTCCCCCTGGAAGCTCCCTCGTGCGCTCTCCTGTTCCGACCCTGCCGCTTACCGGATACCTGTC
CGCCTTTCTCCCTTCGGGAAGCGTGGCGCTTTCTCATAGCTCACGCTGTAGGTATCTCAGTTCGGTGTAG
GTCGTTCGCTCCAAGCTGGGCTGTGTGCACGAACCCCCCGTTCAGCCCGACCGCTGCGCCTTATCCGGTA
ACTATCGTCTTGAGTCCAACCCGGTAAGACACGACTTATCGCCACTGGCAGCAGCCACTGGTAACAGGAT
TAGCAGAGCGAGGTATGTAGGCGGTGCTACAGAGTTCTTGAAGTGGTGGCCTAACTACGGCTACACTAGA
AGAACAGTATTTGGTATCTGCGCTCTGCTGAAGCCAGTTACCTTCGGAAAAAGAGTTGGTAGCTCTTGAT
CCGGCAAACAAACCACCGCTGGTAGCGGTGGTTTTTTTGTTTGCAAGCAGCAGATTACGCGCAGAAAAAA
AGGATCTCAAGAAGATCCTTTGATCTTTTCTACGGGGTCTGACGCTCAGTGGAACGAAAACTCACGTTAA
GGGATTTTGGTCATGAGATTATCAAAAAGGATCTTCACCTAGATCCTTTTAAATTAAAAATGAAGTTTTA
AATCAATCTAAAGTATATATGAGTAAACTTGGTCTGACAGTTACCAATGCTTAATCAGTGAGGCACCTAT
CTCAGCGATCTGTCTATTTCGTTCATCCATAGTTGCCTGACTCCCCGTCGTGTAGATAACTACGATACGG
GAGGGCTTACCATCTGGCCCCAGTGCTGCAATGATACCGCGAGAACCACGCTCACCGGCTCCAGATTTAT
CAGCAATAAACCAGCCAGCCGGAAGGGCCGAGCGCAGAAGTGGTCCTGCAACTTTATCCGCCTCCATCCA
GTCTATTAATTGTTGCCGGGAAGCTAGAGTAAGTAGTTCGCCAGTTAATAGTTTGCGCAACGTTGTTGCC
ATTGCTACAGGCATCGTGGTGTCACGCTCGTCGTTTGGTATGGCTTCATTCAGCTCCGGTTCCCAACGAT
CAAGGCGAGTTACATGATCCCCCATGTTGTGCAAAAAAGCGGTTAGCTCCTTCGGTCCTCCGATCGTTGT
CAGAAGTAAGTTGGCCGCAGTGTTATCACTCATGGTTATGGCAGCACTGCATAATTCTCTTACTGTCATG
CCATCCGTAAGATGCTTTTCTGTGACTGGTGAGTACTCAACCAAGTCATTCTGAGAATAGTGTATGCGGC
GACCGAGTTGCTCTTGCCCGGCGTCAATACGGGATAATACCGCGCCACATAGCAGAACTTTAAAAGTGCT
CATCATTGGAAAACGTTCTTCGGGGCGAAAACTCTCAAGGATCTTACCGCTGTTGAGATCCAGTTCGATG
TAACCCACTCGTGCACCCAACTGATCTTCAGCATCTTTTACTTTCACCAGCGTTTCTGGGTGAGCAAAAA
CAGGAAGGCAAAATGCCGCAAAAAAGGGAATAAGGGCGACACGGAAATGTTGAATACTCATACTCTTCCT
TTTTCAATATTATTGAAGCATTTATCAGGGTTATTGTCTCATGAGCGGATACATATTTGAATGTATTTAG
AAAAATAAACAAATAGGGGTTCCGCGCACATTTCCCCGAAAAGTGCCACCTAAATTGTAAGCGTTAATAT
TTTGTTAAAATTCGCGTTAAATTTTTGTTAAATCAGCTCATTTTTTAACCAATAGGCCGAAATCGGCAAA
ATCCCTTATAAATCAAAAGAATAGACCGAGATAGGGTTGAGTGGCCGCTACAGGGCGCTCCCATTCGCCA
TTCAGGCTGCGCAACTGTTGGGAAGGGCGTTTCGGTGCGGGCCTCTTCGCTATTACGCCAGCTGGCGAAA
GGGGGATGTGCTGCAAGGCGATTAAGTTGGGTAACGCCAGGGTTTTCCCAGTCACGACG
Features (pLannotate 1.2.2; 11 found; start..end, strand, type, name):
     30..48      +  promoter       T7 promoter: promoter for bacteriophage T7 RNA polymerase
    103..131     +  promoter       tac promoter: strong E. coli promoter; hybrid between the trp and lac UV5 promoters
    137..156     +  protein_bind   lac operator (symmetric): The lac repressor binds to the lac operator to inhibit transcription in E. coli. This inhibition can be relieved by adding lactose or isopropyl-β-D-thiogalactopyranoside (IPTG). The symmetric lac operator was optimized for tight binding of lac repressor. lac repressor encoded by lacI
    168..239     +  CDS            (3-F)Tyr-EGFP (fragment): (3-F)Tyr-EGFP is a basic (constitutively fluorescent) green fluorescent protein published in 2004, derived from Aequorea victoria.
    270..317     -  CDS            lacI (fragment): lac repressor; lacI; The lac repressor binds to the lac operator to inhibit transcription in E. coli. This inhibition can be relieved by adding lactose or isopropyl-β-D-thiogalactopyranoside (IPTG).
    354..394     -  rep_origin     RSF ori (fragment): Plasmids containing the RSF 1030 origin of replication can be propagated in E. coli cells that contain additional plasmids with compatible origins.
    472..1060    -  rep_origin     ori: high-copy-number ColE1/pMB1/pBR322/pUC origin of replication
   1231..2091    -  CDS            AmpR: β-lactamase; bla; confers resistance to ampicillin, carbenicillin, and related antibiotics
   2092..2196    -  promoter       AmpR promoter: bla
   2222..2353    -  rep_origin     M13 ori (fragment): M13 bacteriophage origin of replication; arrow indicates direction of (+) strand synthesis
   2374..21      -  CDS            lacZα (fragment) (across the origin): LacZα fragment of β-galactosidase; lacZ fragment
