[The description below was written by a language model from this plasmid's Addgene catalogue record and pLannotate feature annotations shown in this document.]
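Description:
pB-01 is a small, high-copy bacterial parts plasmid that stores a synthetic Ptac promoter module, designated "block B", for use in modular assembly of gene-expression constructs. It is built on the pMA gene-synthesis backbone and is propagated in E. coli through a ColE1/pUC-type origin of replication, with selection by ampicillin via the β-lactamase gene and its native promoter. Remnants of an M13 origin and lacZα flank the cloning region, as is common in such carrier vectors, and a T7 promoter lies just upstream of the insert.

The payload is a 78 bp synthetic fragment flanked by BsaI sites. BsaI is a type IIS enzyme, so digestion should release the part with defined overhangs, consistent with Golden Gate-style assembly with other blocks, although the record lists the cloning method as unknown. The annotation places the tac promoter, a strong trp/lac UV5 hybrid, immediately upstream of a symmetric lac operator, so transcription from the assembled part would be repressed by LacI and induced with IPTG. No complete lacI gene is present here, so the repressor must come from the host or another construct. Short annotated matches to EGFP, lacI and the RSF origin are only fragments of a few dozen bases and are unlikely to be functional; the record does not explain them.

The catalogue gives a total size of 2,606 bp, whereas the sequenced record behind the feature table is 2,509 nt, a discrepancy the record leaves unresolved. The plasmid belongs to a toolkit for building circuits that regulate gene expression stringently at multiple levels, and serves as a promoter source rather than as an expression vector itself.
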