Addgene plasmid #166924: pB-01
Purpose: Ptac promoter part (B)
Depositing lab: Thomas Gorochowski. Depositing organization: University of Bristol. Publication: Harnessing the central dogma for stringent multi-level control of gene expression. Greco FV, Pandi A, Erb TJ, Grierson CS, Gorochowski TE. Nat Commun. 2021 Mar 19;12(1):1738. doi: 10.1038/s41467-021-21995-7. PubMed 33741937.
Backbone
  Vector backbone: pMA
  Backbone manufacturer: GeneArt - Thermo Fisher
  Backbone size w/o insert (bp): 2456
  Total vector size (bp): 2606
  Vector type: Bacterial Expression, Synthetic Biology
Growth in bacteria
  Bacterial resistance: Ampicillin, 100 μg/mL
  Growth temperature: 37°C
  Growth strain: DH5alpha
  Copy number: High Copy
Gene/Insert
  Gene/Insert name: PTAC promoter - Block B- Flanked by BsaI restriction sites. (alt name: PTAC)
  Species: Synthetic
  Insert size (bp): 78
  Cloning method: Unknown
  Sequencing primers: 5′ TTGTAAAACGACGGCCAG; 3′ CATGGTCATAGCTGTTTCC
Terms and licenses: Academic/Nonprofit Terms; Industry Terms: Not Available to Industry
How to cite: pB-01 was a gift from Thomas Gorochowski (Addgene plasmid # 166924 ; http://n2t.net/addgene:166924 ; RRID:Addgene_166924)
