>Addgene plasmid #166924 | pB-01 | depositor partial sequence | sequence record 324747 | pB-01 sequence 78 bps
GGTCTCAGGAGTGTTGACAATTAATCATCGGCTCGTATAATGTGTGGAATTGTGAGCGCTCACAATTAGG
TTGAGACC
